Addgene plasmid #64841: pLVX-Tight-Puro_Olig1
Purpose: A lentiviral vector for the expression of mouse Olig1 under doxycyline control
Depositing lab: Paul Tesar. Depositing organization: Case Western Reserve University. Publication: Transcription factor-mediated reprogramming of fibroblasts to expandable, myelinogenic oligodendrocyte progenitor cells. Najm FJ, Lager AM, Zaremba A, Wyatt K, Caprariello AV, Factor DC, Karl RT, Maeda T, Miller RH, Tesar PJ. Nat Biotechnol. 2013 May;31(5):426-33. doi: 10.1038/nbt.2561. Epub 2013 Apr 14. PubMed 23584611.
Backbone
  Vector backbone: pLVX-Tight-Puro
  Backbone manufacturer: Clontech
  Backbone size w/o insert (bp): 7791
  Total vector size (bp): 8545
  Vector type: Mammalian Expression, Bacterial Expression, Lentiviral
  Selectable markers: Puromycin
Growth in bacteria
  Bacterial resistance: Ampicillin, 100 μg/mL
  Growth temperature: 37°C
  Growth strain: NEB Stable
  Copy number: High Copy
How to cite: pLVX-Tight-Puro_Olig1 was a gift from Paul Tesar (Addgene plasmid # 64841 ; http://n2t.net/addgene:64841 ; RRID:Addgene_64841)
