[The description below was written by a language model from this plasmid's Addgene catalogue record and pLannotate feature annotations shown in this document.]
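Description:
pLVX-Tight-Puro_Olig1 is an HIV-1-based lentiviral transfer plasmid built on the commercial pLVX-Tight-Puro backbone, carrying the mouse Olig1 coding sequence for doxycycline-regulated expression in mammalian cells. The whole plasmid is 8,545 bp. In bacteria it is maintained through a high-copy ColE1/pUC-type origin and selected with ampicillin via the β-lactamase gene. Remnants of a lac promoter/operator region and an SV40 polyadenylation signal lie in the plasmid backbone outside the viral unit.

The viral portion is bounded by two HIV-1 LTR elements, both of which the automated annotation labels as truncated 5' LTRs. The nef-matching fragments adjacent to each probably reflect LTR U3 sequence that overlaps the nef reading frame rather than an intended nef payload. Between the LTRs are the Ψ packaging signal with a partial gag sequence, the Rev response element for Rev-dependent nuclear export of the genomic RNA, and the cPPT/CTS, which aids transduction. The payload begins with the tight TRE promoter (seven tet operators upstream of a minimal CMV promoter) driving Olig1, a transcription factor that promotes oligodendrocyte formation and maturation. This promoter is essentially silent unless a tetracycline-controlled transactivator is present. No transactivator is annotated on this plasmid, so it must be supplied separately. Downstream, a mouse PGK promoter constitutively expresses puromycin N-acetyltransferase for selection of transduced cells, followed by a WPRE to enhance transcript stability and expression.

The construct was deposited in connection with work on transcription factor-mediated reprogramming of fibroblasts into myelinogenic oligodendrocyte progenitor cells, where it provides inducible Olig1 delivery.
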