Features (pLannotate 1.2.2; 23 found; start..end, strand, type, name):
    377..634     +  LTR            5' LTR (truncated): truncated 5' long terminal repeat (LTR) from HIV-1
    681..806     +  misc_feature   HIV-1 Ψ: packaging signal of human immunodeficiency virus type 1
    790..1128    +  CDS            HIV-1 gag (fragment): gag protein from human immunodeficiency virus 1; gag
   1303..1536    +  misc_feature   RRE: The Rev response element (RRE) of HIV-1 allows for Rev-dependent mRNA export from the nucleus to the cytoplasm.
   1913..2013    +  CDS            Rev (fragment): human immunodeficiency virus 1 (HIV-1) Rev protein; rev; enhances nuclear export of unspliced and incompletely spliced viral mRNAs
   2028..2144    +  misc_feature   cPPT/CTS: central polypurine tract and central termination sequence of HIV-1
   2206..2520    +  promoter       tight TRE promoter: Tet-responsive promoter PTight, consisting of seven tet operator sequences followed by the minimal CMV promoter
   2537..3316    +  CDS            Olig1: OLIG1_MOUSE - Experimental evidence at protein level: Swiss-Prot protein existence level 1. Promotes formation and maturation of oligodendrocytes, especially within the brain. Cooperates with OLIG2 to establish the pMN domain of the embryonic neural tube. From Mus musculus (Mouse).
   3330..3829    +  promoter       PGK promoter: mouse phosphoglycerate kinase 1 promoter
   3850..4449    +  CDS            PuroR: puromycin N-acetyltransferase; pac from Streptomyces alboniger; confers resistance to puromycin
   4467..5055    +  misc_feature   WPRE: woodchuck hepatitis virus posttranscriptional regulatory element
   5072..5176    +  CDS            nef (fragment): NEF_HV1Z2 - Experimental evidence at protein level: Swiss-Prot protein existence level 1. Extracellular Nef protein targets CD4(+) T-lymphocytes for apoptosis by interacting with CXCR4 surface receptors. From Human immunodeficiency virus type 1 group M subtype D (isolate Z2/CDC-Z34) (HIV-1).
   5175..5591    +  CDS            nef (fragment): NEF_HV1BR - Experimental evidence at protein level: Swiss-Prot protein existence level 1. Extracellular Nef protein targets CD4(+) T-lymphocytes for apoptosis by interacting with CXCR4 surface receptors (PubMed:14990729). From Human immunodeficiency virus type 1 group M subtype B (isolate BRU/LAI) (HIV-1).
   5639..5896    +  LTR            5' LTR (truncated): truncated 5' long terminal repeat (LTR) from HIV-1
   6049..6065    -  protein_bind   lac operator: The lac repressor binds to the lac operator to inhibit transcription in E. coli. This inhibition can be relieved by adding lactose or isopropyl-β-D-thiogalactopyranoside (IPTG). lac repressor encoded by lacI
   6073..6103    -  promoter       lac promoter: promoter for the E. coli lac operon
   6118..6139    -  protein_bind   CAP binding site: CAP binding activates transcription in the presence of cAMP. E. coli catabolite activator protein
   6152..6244    -  CDS            lacI (fragment): lac repressor; lacI; The lac repressor binds to the lac operator to inhibit transcription in E. coli. This inhibition can be relieved by adding lactose or isopropyl-β-D-thiogalactopyranoside (IPTG).
   6427..7012    -  rep_origin     ori: high-copy-number ColE1/pMB1/pBR322/pUC origin of replication
   7183..8043    -  CDS            AmpR: β-lactamase; bla; confers resistance to ampicillin, carbenicillin, and related antibiotics
   8044..8148    -  promoter       AmpR promoter: bla
   8196..8330    +  polyA_signal   SV40 poly(A) signal: SV40 polyadenylation signal
   8545..329     +  CDS            nef (fragment) (across the origin): NEF_HV1BR - Experimental evidence at protein level: Swiss-Prot protein existence level 1. Extracellular Nef protein targets CD4(+) T-lymphocytes for apoptosis by interacting with CXCR4 surface receptors (PubMed:14990729). From Human immunodeficiency virus type 1 group M subtype B (isolate BRU/LAI) (HIV-1).
>Addgene plasmid #64841 | pLVX-Tight-Puro_Olig1 | depositor full sequence | sequence record 109336 | pLVX-Tight-Puro_Olig1 sequence 8545 bps
TGGAAGGGCTAATTCACTCCCAAAGAAGACAAGATATCCTTGATCTGTGGATCTACCACACACAAGGCTA
CTTCCCTGATTAGCAGAACTACACACCAGGGCCAGGGGTCAGATATCCACTGACCTTTGGATGGTGCTAC
AAGCTAGTACCAGTTGAGCCAGATAAGGTAGAAGAGGCCAATAAAGGAGAGAACACCAGCTTGTTACACC
CTGTGAGCCTGCATGGGATGGATGACCCGGAGAGAGAAGTGTTAGAGTGGAGGTTTGACAGCCGCCTAGC
ATTTCATCACGTGGCCCGAGAGCTGCATCCGGAGTACTTCAAGAACTGCTGATATCGAGCTTGCTACAAG
GGACTTTCCGCTGGGGACTTTCCAGGGAGGCGTGGCCTGGGCGGGACTGGGGAGTGGCGAGCCCTCAGAT
CCTGCATATAAGCAGCTGCTTTTTGCCTGTACTGGGTCTCTCTGGTTAGACCAGATCTGAGCCTGGGAGC
TCTCTGGCTAACTAGGGAACCCACTGCTTAAGCCTCAATAAAGCTTGCCTTGAGTGCTTCAAGTAGTGTG
TGCCCGTCTGTTGTGTGACTCTGGTAACTAGAGATCCCTCAGACCCTTTTAGTCAGTGTGGAAAATCTCT
AGCAGTGGCGCCCGAACAGGGACTTGAAAGCGAAAGGGAAACCAGAGGAGCTCTCTCGACGCAGGACTCG
GCTTGCTGAAGCGCGCACGGCAAGAGGCGAGGGGCGGCGACTGGTGAGTACGCCAAAAATTTTGACTAGC
GGAGGCTAGAAGGAGAGAGATGGGTGCGAGAGCGTCAGTATTAAGCGGGGGAGAATTAGATCGCGATGGG
AAAAAATTCGGTTAAGGCCAGGGGGAAAGAAAAAATATAAATTAAAACATATAGTATGGGCAAGCAGGGA
GCTAGAACGATTCGCAGTTAATCCTGGCCTGTTAGAAACATCAGAAGGCTGTAGACAAATACTGGGACAG
CTACAACCATCCCTTCAGACAGGATCAGAAGAACTTAGATCATTATATAATACAGTAGCAACCCTCTATT
GTGTGCATCAAAGGATAGAGATAAAAGACACCAAGGAAGCTTTAGACAAGATAGAGGAAGAGCAAAACAA
AAGTAAGACCACCGCACAGCAAGCGGCCGGCCGCTGATCTTCAGACCTGGAGGAGGAGATATGAGGGACA
ATTGGAGAAGTGAATTATATAAATATAAAGTAGTAAAAATTGAACCATTAGGAGTAGCACCCACCAAGGC
AAAGAGAAGAGTGGTGCAGAGAGAAAAAAGAGCAGTGGGAATAGGAGCTTTGTTCCTTGGGTTCTTGGGA
GCAGCAGGAAGCACTATGGGCGCAGCGTCAATGACGCTGACGGTACAGGCCAGACAATTATTGTCTGGTA
TAGTGCAGCAGCAGAACAATTTGCTGAGGGCTATTGAGGCGCAACAGCATCTGTTGCAACTCACAGTCTG
GGGCATCAAGCAGCTCCAGGCAAGAATCCTGGCTGTGGAAAGATACCTAAAGGATCAACAGCTCCTGGGG
ATTTGGGGTTGCTCTGGAAAACTCATTTGCACCACTGCTGTGCCTTGGAATGCTAGTTGGAGTAATAAAT
CTCTGGAACAGATTTGGAATCACACGACCTGGATGGAGTGGGACAGAGAAATTAACAATTACACAAGCTT
AATACACTCCTTAATTGAAGAATCGCAAAACCAGCAAGAAAAGAATGAACAAGAATTATTGGAATTAGAT
AAATGGGCAAGTTTGTGGAATTGGTTTAACATAACAAATTGGCTGTGGTATATAAAATTATTCATAATGA
TAGTAGGAGGCTTGGTAGGTTTAAGAATAGTTTTTGCTGTACTTTCTATAGTGAATAGAGTTAGGCAGGG
ATATTCACCATTATCGTTTCAGACCCACCTCCCAACCCCGAGGGGACCCGACAGGCCCGAAGGAATAGAA
GAAGAAGGTGGAGAGAGAGACAGAGACAGATCCATTCGATTAGTGAACGGATCTCGACGGTATCGCCTTT
AAAAGAAAAGGGGGGATTGGGGGGTACAGTGCAGGGGAAAGAATAGTAGACATAATAGCAACAGACATAC
AAACTAAAGAACTACAAAAACAAATTACAAAAATTCAAAATTTTCGGGTTTATTACAGGGACAGCAGAGA
TCCAGTTTATCGATGAGGCCCTTTCGTCTTCACTCGAGTTTACTCCCTATCAGTGATAGAGAACGTATGT
CGAGTTTACTCCCTATCAGTGATAGAGAACGATGTCGAGTTTACTCCCTATCAGTGATAGAGAACGTATG
TCGAGTTTACTCCCTATCAGTGATAGAGAACGTATGTCGAGTTTACTCCCTATCAGTGATAGAGAACGTA
TGTCGAGTTTATCCCTATCAGTGATAGAGAACGTATGTCGAGTTTACTCCCTATCAGTGATAGAGAACGT
ATGTCGAGGTAGGCGTGTACGGTGGGAGGCCTATATAAGCAGAGCTCGTTTAGTGAACCGTCAGATCGCC
TGGAGAAGGATCCACCATGTACTATGCGATTTCCCAGGCGCGTGTGAACGCGGCTCCCGCGACCATGTTG
CGGCCACAGCGGCCTGGAGACGTGCAGCTCGGGGCCTCGCTGTATGAGCTGGTGGGTTACAGGCAGCCAC
CTATCTCCTCATCCTCATCCTCATCCTCTTCCACCGCATCCCTTCTCCCCAAGCCTGCGCGCGAGAAGGC
CGAAGCTCCGCTCGCTGAACCTCGGGGACCTGCGCCAGAGTCCGGGGGCGCCCGGGCCGACGCCAAAGAG
GAACAGCAGCAGCAGCAGCTGCGGCGCAAGATCAACAGCCGCGAGCGGAAGCGCATGCAGGACCTGAACT
TGGCCATGGACGCGCTGCGCGAAGTTATCCTACCCTACTCGGCAGCGCACTGCCAGGGCGCGCCGGGCCG
CAAGCTCTCCAAGATTGCCACGCTGCTGCTCGCCCGCAACTACATCCTGCTGCTGGGTAGCTCGCTGCAG
GAGCTGCGCCGCGCGCTCGGCGACGGTGCGGGACCCGCCGCCCCGCGCCTGCTCCTCGCTGGCCTGCCTC
TTCTGGCTGCCGCGCCGGGCTCTGTGCTGCTGGCACCCGGTGCCGTGGGACCCCCCGAAACGCTGCGCCC
CACCAAGTACCTGTCTCTAGCGCTCGACGAGCCACCGTGCGGCCAGTTCTCTCTCCCAGCTGGTGGCGCG
GGTAGCCCTGGCCTCTGCTCCTGTGCGGTGTGCAAGTTCCCGCATCTGGTCCCCGCCGGCCTGGGCTTGG
CAGCGGTGCAGGCCCAGTTCTCCAAGTAGGAATTCTACCGGGTAGGGGAGGCGCTTTTCCCAAGGCAGTC
TGGAGCATGCGCTTTAGCAGCCCCGCTGGGCACTTGGCGCTACACAAGTGGCCTCTGGCCTCGCACACAT
TCCACATCCACCGGTAGGCGCCAACCGGCTCCGTTCTTTGGTGGCCCCTTCGCGCCACCTTCTACTCCTC
CCCTAGTCAGGAAGTTCCCCCCCGCCCCGCAGCTCGCGTCGTGCAGGACGTGACAAATGGAAGTAGCACG
TCTCACTAGTCTCGTGCAGATGGACAGCACCGCTGAGCAATGGAAGCGGGTAGGCCTTTGGGGCAGCGGC
CAATAGCAGCTTTGCTCCTTCGCTTTCTGGGCTCAGAGGCTGGGAAGGGGTGGGTCCGGGGGCGGGCTCA
GGGGCGGGCTCAGGGGCGGGGCGGGCGCCCGAAGGTCCTCCGGAGGCCCGGCATTCTGCACGCTTCAAAA
GCGCACGTCTGCCGCGCTGTTCTCCTCTTCCTCATCTCCGGGCCTTTCGACCTGCAGCCCAAGCTTACCA
TGACCGAGTACAAGCCCACGGTGCGCCTCGCCACCCGCGACGACGTCCCCAGGGCCGTACGCACCCTCGC
CGCCGCGTTCGCCGACTACCCCGCCACGCGCCACACCGTCGATCCGGACCGCCACATCGAGCGGGTCACC
GAGCTGCAAGAACTCTTCCTCACGCGCGTCGGGCTCGACATCGGCAAGGTGTGGGTCGCGGACGACGGCG
CCGCGGTGGCGGTCTGGACCACGCCGGAGAGCGTCGAAGCGGGGGCGGTGTTCGCCGAGATCGGCCCGCG
CATGGCCGAGTTGAGCGGTTCCCGGCTGGCCGCGCAGCAACAGATGGAAGGCCTCCTGGCGCCGCACCGG
CCCAAGGAGCCCGCGTGGTTCCTGGCCACCGTCGGCGTCTCGCCCGACCACCAGGGCAAGGGTCTGGGCA
GCGCCGTCGTGCTCCCCGGAGTGGAGGCGGCCGAGCGCGCCGGGGTGCCCGCCTTCCTGGAGACCTCCGC
GCCCCGCAACCTCCCCTTCTACGAGCGGCTCGGCTTCACCGTCACCGCCGACGTCGAGGTGCCCGAAGGA
CCGCGCACCTGGTGCATGACCCGCAAGCCCGGTGCCTGACGGGGCGCGTCTGGAACAATCAACCTCTGGA
TTACAAAATTTGTGAAAGATTGACTGGTATTCTTAACTATGTTGCTCCTTTTACGCTATGTGGATACGCT
GCTTTAATGCCTTTGTATCATGCTATTGCTTCCCGTATGGCTTTCATTTTCTCCTCCTTGTATAAATCCT
GGTTGCTGTCTCTTTATGAGGAGTTGTGGCCCGTTGTCAGGCAACGTGGCGTGGTGTGCACTGTGTTTGC
TGACGCAACCCCCACTGGTTGGGGCATTGCCACCACCTGTCAGCTCCTTTCCGGGACTTTCGCTTTCCCC
CTCCCTATTGCCACGGCGGAACTCATCGCCGCCTGCCTTGCCCGCTGCTGGACAGGGGCTCGGCTGTTGG
GCACTGACAATTCCGTGGTGTTGTCGGGGAAGCTGACGTCCTTTCCATGGCTGCTCGCCTGTGTTGCCAC
CTGGATTCTGCGCGGGACGTCCTTCTGCTACGTCCCTTCGGCCCTCAATCCAGCGGACCTTCCTTCCCGC
GGCCTGCTGCCGGCTCTGCGGCCTCTTCCGCGTCTTCGCCTTCGCCCTCAGACGAGTCGGATCTCCCTTT
GGGCCGCCTCCCCGCCTGGAATTAATTCTGCAGTCGAGACCTAGAAAAACATGGAGCAATCACAAGTAGC
AATACAGCAGCTACCAATGCTGATTGTGCCTGGCTAGAAGCACAAGAGGAGGAGGAGGTGGGTTTTTCCA
GTCACACCTCAGGTACCTTTAAGACCAATGACTTACAAGGCAGCTGTAGATCTTAGCCACTTTTTAAAAG
AAAAGAGGGGACTGGAAGGGCTAATTCACTCCCAACGAAGACAAGATATCCTTGATCTGTGGATCTACCA
CACACAAGGCTACTTCCCTGATTAGCAGAACTACACACCAGGGCCAGGGGTCAGATATCCACTGACCTTT
GGATGGTGCTACAAGCTAGTACCAGTTGAGCCAGATAAGGTAGAAGAGGCCAATAAAGGAGAGAACACCA
GCTTGTTACACCCTGTGAGCCTGCATGGGATGGATGACCCGGAGAGAGAAGTGTTAGAGTGGAGGTTTGA
CAGCCGCCTAGCATTTCATCACGTGGCCCGAGAGCTGCATCCGGAGTACTTCAAGAACTGCTGATATCGA
GCTTGCTACAAGGGACTTTCCGCTGGGGACTTTCCAGGGAGGCGTGGCCTGGGCGGGACTGGGGAGTGGC
GAGCCCTCAGATCCTGCATATAAGCAGCTGCTTTTTGCCTGTACTGGGTCTCTCTGGTTAGACCAGATCT
GAGCCTGGGAGCTCTCTGGCTAACTAGGGAACCCACTGCTTAAGCCTCAATAAAGCTTGCCTTGAGTGCT
TCAAGTAGTGTGTGCCCGTCTGTTGTGTGACTCTGGTAACTAGAGATCCCTCAGACCCTTTTAGTCAGTG
TGGAAAATCTCTAGCAGTAGTAGTTCATGTCATCTTATTATTCAGTATTTATAACTTGCAAAGAAATGAA
TATCAGAGAGTGAGAGGCCTTGACATTGCTAGCGTTTTACCGTCGACCTCTAGCTAGAGCTTGGCGTAAT
CATGGTCATAGCTGTTTCCTGTGTGAAATTGTTATCCGCTCACAATTCCACACAACATACGAGCCGGAAG
CATAAAGTGTAAAGCCTGGGGTGCCTAATGAGTGAGCTAACTCACATTAATTGCGTTGCGCTCACTGCCC
GCTTTCCAGTCGGGAAACCTGTCGTGCCAGCTGCATTAATGAATCGGCCAACGCGCGGGGAGAGGCGGTT
TGCGTATTGGGCGCTCTTCCGCTTCCTCGCTCACTGACTCGCTGCGCTCGGTCGTTCGGCTGCGGCGAGC
GGTATCAGCTCACTCAAAGGCGGTAATACGGTTATCCACAGAATCAGGGGATAACGCAGGAAAGAACATG
TGAGCAAAAGGCCAGCAAAAGGCCAGGAACCGTAAAAAGGCCGCGTTGCTGGCGTTTTTCCATAGGCTCC
GCCCCCCTGACGAGCATCACAAAAATCGACGCTCAAGTCAGAGGTGGCGAAACCCGACAGGACTATAAAG
ATACCAGGCGTTTCCCCCTGGAAGCTCCCTCGTGCGCTCTCCTGTTCCGACCCTGCCGCTTACCGGATAC
CTGTCCGCCTTTCTCCCTTCGGGAAGCGTGGCGCTTTCTCATAGCTCACGCTGTAGGTATCTCAGTTCGG
TGTAGGTCGTTCGCTCCAAGCTGGGCTGTGTGCACGAACCCCCCGTTCAGCCCGACCGCTGCGCCTTATC
CGGTAACTATCGTCTTGAGTCCAACCCGGTAAGACACGACTTATCGCCACTGGCAGCAGCCACTGGTAAC
AGGATTAGCAGAGCGAGGTATGTAGGCGGTGCTACAGAGTTCTTGAAGTGGTGGCCTAACTACGGCTACA
CTAGAAGAACAGTATTTGGTATCTGCGCTCTGCTGAAGCCAGTTACCTTCGGAAAAAGAGTTGGTAGCTC
TTGATCCGGCAAACAAACCACCGCTGGTAGCGGTTTTTTTGTTTGCAAGCAGCAGATTACGCGCAGAAAA
AAAGGATCTCAAGAAGATCCTTTGATCTTTTCTACGGGGTCTGACGCTCAGTGGAACGAAAACTCACGTT
AAGGGATTTTGGTCATGAGATTATCAAAAAGGATCTTCACCTAGATCCTTTTAAATTAAAAATGAAGTTT
TAAATCAATCTAAAGTATATATGAGTAAACTTGGTCTGACAGTTACCAATGCTTAATCAGTGAGGCACCT
ATCTCAGCGATCTGTCTATTTCGTTCATCCATAGTTGCCTGACTCCCCGTCGTGTAGATAACTACGATAC
GGGAGGGCTTACCATCTGGCCCCAGTGCTGCAATGATACCGCGAGACCCACGCTCACCGGCTCCAGATTT
ATCAGCAATAAACCAGCCAGCCGGAAGGGCCGAGCGCAGAAGTGGTCCTGCAACTTTATCCGCCTCCATC
CAGTCTATTAATTGTTGCCGGGAAGCTAGAGTAAGTAGTTCGCCAGTTAATAGTTTGCGCAACGTTGTTG
CCATTGCTACAGGCATCGTGGTGTCACGCTCGTCGTTTGGTATGGCTTCATTCAGCTCCGGTTCCCAACG
ATCAAGGCGAGTTACATGATCCCCCATGTTGTGCAAAAAAGCGGTTAGCTCCTTCGGTCCTCCGATCGTT
GTCAGAAGTAAGTTGGCCGCAGTGTTATCACTCATGGTTATGGCAGCACTGCATAATTCTCTTACTGTCA
TGCCATCCGTAAGATGCTTTTCTGTGACTGGTGAGTACTCAACCAAGTCATTCTGAGAATAGTGTATGCG
GCGACCGAGTTGCTCTTGCCCGGCGTCAATACGGGATAATACCGCGCCACATAGCAGAACTTTAAAAGTG
CTCATCATTGGAAAACGTTCTTCGGGGCGAAAACTCTCAAGGATCTTACCGCTGTTGAGATCCAGTTCGA
TGTAACCCACTCGTGCACCCAACTGATCTTCAGCATCTTTTACTTTCACCAGCGTTTCTGGGTGAGCAAA
AACAGGAAGGCAAAATGCCGCAAAAAAGGGAATAAGGGCGACACGGAAATGTTGAATACTCATACTCTTC
CTTTTTCAATATTATTGAAGCATTTATCAGGGTTATTGTCTCATGAGCGGATACATATTTGAATGTATTT
AGAAAAATAAACAAATAGGGGTTCCGCGCACATTTCCCCGAAAAGTGCCACCTGACGTCGACGGATCGGG
AGATCAACTTGTTTATTGCAGCTTATAATGGTTACAAATAAAGCAATAGCATCACAAATTTCACAAATAA
AGCATTTTTTTCACTGCATTCTAGTTGTGGTTTGTCCAAACTCATCAATGTATCTTATCATGTCTGGATC
AACTGGATAACTCAAGCTAACCAAAATCATCCCAAACTTCCCACCCCATACCCTATTACCACTGCCAATT
ACCTAGTGGTTTCATTTACTCTAAACCTGTGATTCCTCTGAATTATTTTCATTTTAAAGAAATTGTATTT
GTTAAATATGTACTACAAACTTAGTAGTTTTTAAAGAAATTGTATTTGTTAAATATGTACTACAAACTTA
GTAGT
