>Addgene plasmid #64841 | pLVX-Tight-Puro_Olig1 | addgene partial sequence | sequence record 111873 | pCEP-fwd 5'-AGAGCTCGTTTAGTGAACCG-3'
ATGCGATTTCCCAGGCGCGTGTGAACGCGGCTCCCGCGACCATGTTGCGGCCACAGCGGCCTGGAGACGT
GCAGCTCGGGGCCTCGCTGTATGAGCTGGTGGGTTACAGGCAGCCACCTATCTCCTCATCCTCATCCTCA
TCCTCTTCCACCGCATCCCTTCTCCCCAAGCCTGCGCGCGAGAAGGCCGAAGCTCCGCTCGCTGAACCTC
GGGGACCTGCGCCAGAGTCCGGGGGCGCCCGGGCCGACGCCAAAGAGGAACAGCAGCAGCAGCAGCTGCG
GCGCAAGATCAACAGCCGCGAGCGGAAGCGCATGCAGGACCTGAACTTGGCCATGGACGCGCTGCGCGAA
GTTATCCTACCCTACTCGGCAGCGCACTGCCAGGGCGCGCCGGGCCGCAAGCTCTCCAAGATTGCCACGC
TGCTGCTCGCCCGCAACTACATCCTGCTGCTGGGTAGCTCGCTGCAGGAGCTGCGCCGCGCGCTCGGCGA
CGGTGCGGGACCCGCCGCCCCGCGCCTGCTCCTCGCTGGCCTGCCTCTTCTGGCTGCCGCGCCGGGCTCT
GTGCTGCTGGCACCCGGTGCCGTGGGACCCCCCGAAACGCTGCGCCCCACCAAGTACCTGTCTCTAGCGC
TCGACGAGCCACCGTGCGGCCAGTTCTCTCTCCCAGCTGGTGGCGCGG
