>Addgene plasmid #64841 | pLVX-Tight-Puro_Olig1 | addgene partial sequence | sequence record 131464 | pPHAGE-3 5'-GCT CCA GAC TGC CTT GGG AAA AGC-3'
ATTCCTACTTGGAGAACTGGGCCTGCACCGCTGCCAAGCCCAGGCCGGCGGGGACCAGATGCGGGAACTT
GCACACCGCACAGGAGCAGAGGCCAGGGCTACCCGCGCCACCAGCTGGGAGAGAGAACTGGCCGCACGGT
GGCTCGTCGAGCGCTAGAGACAGGTACTTGGTGGGGCGCAGCGTTTCGGGGGGTCCCACGGCACCGGGTG
CCAGCAGCACAGAGCCCGGCGCGGCAGCCAGAAGAGGCAGGCCAGCGAGGAGCAGGCGCGGGGCGGCGGG
TCCCGCACCGTCGCCGAGCGCGCGGCGCAGCTCCTGCAGCGAGCTACCCAGCAGCAGGATGTAGTTGCGG
GCGAGCAGCAGCGTGGCAATCTTGGAGAGCTTGCGGCCCGGCGCGCCCTGGCAGTGCGCTGCCGAGTAGG
GTAGGATAACTTCGCGCAGCGCGTCCATGGCCAAGTTCAGGTCCTGCATGCGCTTCCGCTCGCGGCTGTT
GATCTTGCGCCGCAGCTGCTGCTGCTGCTGTTCCTCTTTGGCGTCGGCCCGGGCGCCCCCGGACTCTGGC
GCAGGTCCCCGAGGTTCAGCGAGCGGAGCTTCGGCCTTCTCGCGCGCAGGCTTGGGGAGAAGGGATGCGG
TGGAAGAGGATGAGGATGAGGATGAGGAGATAGGTGGCTGCCTGTAACCCACCAGCTCATACAGCGAGGC
CCCGAGCTGCACGTCTCCAGGCCGCTGTGGCCGCAACATGGTCGCGGGAGCCGCGTTCACACGCGCCTGG
GAAATCGCATAGTACATGGTGGATCCTTCTCCAGGCGATCTGACGGTTCACTAAACGAGCTCTGCTTATA
TAGGCCTCCCACCGTACACGCCTACCTCGACATACGTTCTCTATCACTGATAGGGAGTAAACTCGACATA
CGTTCTCTATCACTGATAGGGATAAACTCGACATACGTTCTCTATCACTGATAGGGAGTAAACTCGACAT
ACGTTCTCTATCACTGATAGGGAGTAAACTCGACATACGTTCTCTATCACTGATAGGG
